Addgene plasmid #231128: pET-30a-L6KD-PT linker-PEP-Mtu ΔI-CM-xylanase
Purpose: Expresses xylanase via a cSAT2.0 scheme
Depositing lab: Xiaofeng Yang. Depositing organization: South China University of Technology. Publication: A high-performance protein preparation approach in a single column-free step. Huang Y, Zhang Y, Yang X, Lin Z. Trends Biotechnol. 2024 Nov 12:S0167-7799(24)00290-7. doi: 10.1016/j.tibtech.2024.10.008. PubMed 39537535.
Backbone
  Vector backbone: pET30a
  Backbone size w/o insert (bp): 5237
  Total vector size (bp): 7275
  Vector type: Bacterial Expression
Growth in bacteria
  Bacterial resistance: Kanamycin, 50 μg/mL
  Growth temperature: 37°C
  Growth strain: DH5alpha
  Copy number: Low Copy
Gene/Insert
  Gene/Insert name: xylanase
  Insert size (bp): 1218
  Promoter: T7
  Tag / fusion protein: cSAT2.0 (N terminal on insert)
  Cloning method: Gibson Cloning
  Sequencing primers: 5′ TAATACGACTCACTATAGGG; 3′ TGCTAGTTATTGCTCAGCGG
Resource information
  A portion of this plasmid was derived from a plasmid made by: Gene encoded xylanase was from Yoon et al. Biochem Mol Biol Int. 1998;45:337–47.
Terms and licenses: Academic/Nonprofit Terms; Industry Terms: Not Available to Industry
How to cite: pET-30a-L6KD-PT linker-PEP-Mtu ΔI-CM-xylanase was a gift from Xiaofeng Yang (Addgene plasmid # 231128 ; http://n2t.net/addgene:231128 ; RRID:Addgene_231128)
