[The description below was written by a language model from this plasmid's Addgene catalogue record and pLannotate feature annotations shown in this document.]
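Description:
pET-30a-L6KD-PT linker-PEP-Mtu ΔI-CM-xylanase is a bacterial expression plasmid of about 7.3 kb built on the pET30a backbone. It is designed to produce xylanase in E. coli through what the record calls a cSAT2.0 scheme. The plasmid replicates from a ColE1/pBR322-type origin, and the accompanying rop gene and bom region are consistent with its low-copy listing. Selection is by kanamycin through an aph(3')-Ia cassette. An f1 origin is also present. The short tetracycline-resistance fragments, the predicted E. coli ORF, and the very short Thy1.1 and SET1 matches look like backbone remnants or chance annotation hits rather than functional parts.

The expression cassette follows the standard pET layout: a T7 promoter, a lac operator, the T7 gene 10 ribosome binding site and a downstream T7 terminator. A plasmid-borne lacI keeps transcription repressed until induction with IPTG in a host that supplies T7 RNA polymerase. The roughly 2 kb region between the ribosome binding site and the vector-derived His-tag fragment is not annotated in the feature table. From the plasmid name and catalogue fields, it encodes an N-terminal cSAT2.0 fusion module followed by the 1,218 bp xylanase insert. By name, that module consists of L6KD, a PT linker, a PEP element and the Mtu ΔI-CM intein. L6KD is generally known as a short self-assembling peptide, and Mtu ΔI-CM as a self-cleaving mini-intein. This arrangement fits the associated publication's theme of column-free, single-step protein preparation, in which an aggregating tag is removed by intein cleavage. The record does not explain the PEP element, does not give the source organism of the xylanase, and does not say whether the downstream His sequence is translated.
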