Features (pLannotate 1.2.2; 19 found; start..end, strand, type, name):
     12..440     +  rep_origin     f1 ori (sequence partly withheld): f1 bacteriophage origin of replication; arrow indicates direction of (+) strand synthesis
    493..550     +  promoter       AmpR promoter (fragment): bla
    559..1374    -  CDS            KanR: aminoglycoside phosphotransferase; aph(3')-Ia; confers resistance to kanamycin in bacteria or G418 (Geneticin®) in eukaryotes
   1496..2084    +  rep_origin     ori: high-copy-number ColE1/pMB1/pBR322/pUC origin of replication
   2270..2409    -  misc_feature   bom: basis of mobility region from pBR322
   2511..2702    -  CDS            rop: Rop protein, which maintains plasmids at low copy number; rop
   2719..3099    +  CDS            YPB1_ECOLX: Protein predicted: Swiss-Prot protein existence level 4. From Escherichia coli.
   3171..3462    -  CDS            TcR (fragment): tetracycline efflux protein; tet; confers resistance to tetracycline
   3477..3498    -  protein_bind   CAP binding site: CAP binding activates transcription in the presence of cAMP. E. coli catabolite activator protein
   3511..4593    -  CDS            lacI: lac repressor; lacI; The lac repressor binds to the lac operator to inhibit transcription in E. coli. This inhibition can be relieved by adding lactose or isopropyl-β-D-thiogalactopyranoside (IPTG).
   4594..4671    -  promoter       lacI promoter: lacI
   4679..4958    -  CDS            TcR (fragment): tetracycline efflux protein; tet; confers resistance to tetracycline
   4984..5002    +  promoter       T7 promoter: promoter for bacteriophage T7 RNA polymerase
   5003..5027    +  protein_bind   lac operator: The lac repressor binds to the lac operator to inhibit transcription in E. coli. This inhibition can be relieved by adding lactose or isopropyl-β-D-thiogalactopyranoside (IPTG). lac repressor encoded by lacI
   5042..5064    +  RBS            RBS: efficient ribosome binding site from bacteriophage T7 gene 10 (Olins and Rangwala, 1989)
   5072..5088    +  CDS            Thy1.1 (fragment): mouse GPI-anchored cell surface glycoprotein of the immunoglobulin superfamily This allele of Thy1 is also known as CD90.1.
   7115..7132    +  CDS            9xHis (fragment): 9xHis affinity tag
   7142..7191    +  CDS            SET1 (fragment): solubility-enhancement tag derived from T7 phage gene 10B
   7199..7246    +  terminator     T7 terminator: transcription terminator for bacteriophage T7 RNA polymerase
>Addgene plasmid #231128 | pET-30a-L6KD-PT linker-PEP-Mtu ΔI-CM-xylanase | addgene full sequence | sequence record 459531 | Addgene NGS Result
TGGCGAATGGG
[124 nt withheld, positions 12-135]
C
[91 nt withheld, positions 137-227]
A
[49 nt withheld, positions 229-277]
CCTTTGACGTTGGAGTCCACGTTCTTT
[37 nt withheld, positions 305-341]
ACCCTATCTCGGTCTATTCTTTTGATTTATAAGGGATTTTGCCGATTTCGGCCTATTGGTTAAAAAATGA
GCTGATTTAACAAAAATTTAACGCGAATTTTAACAAAATATTAACGCTTACAATTTAGGTGGCACTTTTC
GGGGAAATGTGCGCGGAACCCCTATTTGTTTATTTTTCTAAATACATTCAAATATGTATCCGCTCATGAA
TTAATTCTTAGAAAAACTCATCGAGCATCAAATGAAACTGCAATTTATTCATATCAGGATTATCAATACC
ATATTTTTGAAAAAGCCGTTTCTGTAATGAAGGAGAAAACTCACCGAGGCAGTTCCATAGGATGGCAAGA
TCCTGGTATCGGTCTGCGATTCCGACTCGTCCAACATCAATACAACCTATTAATTTCCCCTCGTCAAAAA
TAAGGTTATCAAGTGAGAAATCACCATGAGTGACGACTGAATCCGGTGAGAATGGCAAAAGTTTATGCAT
TTCTTTCCAGACTTGTTCAACAGGCCAGCCATTACGCTCGTCATCAAAATCACTCGCATCAACCAAACCG
TTATTCATTCGTGATTGCGCCTGAGCGAGACGAAATACGCGATCGCTGTTAAAAGGACAATTACAAACAG
GAATCGAATGCAACCGGCGCAGGAACACTGCCAGCGCATCAACAATATTTTCACCTGAATCAGGATATTC
TTCTAATACCTGGAATGCTGTTTTCCCGGGGATCGCAGTGGTGAGTAACCATGCATCATCAGGAGTACGG
ATAAAATGCTTGATGGTCGGAAGAGGCATAAATTCCGTCAGCCAGTTTAGTCTGACCATCTCATCTGTAA
CATCATTGGCAACGCTACCTTTGCCATGTTTCAGAAACAACTCTGGCGCATCGGGCTTCCCATACAATCG
ATAGATTGTCGCACCTGATTGCCCGACATTATCGCGAGCCCATTTATACCCATATAAATCAGCATCCATG
TTGGAATTTAATCGCGGCCTAGAGCAAGACGTTTCCCGTTGAATATGGCTCATAACACCCCTTGTATTAC
TGTTTATGTAAGCAGACAGTTTTATTGTTCATGACCAAAATCCCTTAACGTGAGTTTTCGTTCCACTGAG
CGTCAGACCCCGTAGAAAAGATCAAAGGATCTTCTTGAGATCCTTTTTTTCTGCGCGTAATCTGCTGCTT
GCAAACAAAAAAACCACCGCTACCAGCGGTGGTTTGTTTGCCGGATCAAGAGCTACCAACTCTTTTTCCG
AAGGTAACTGGCTTCAGCAGAGCGCAGATACCAAATACTGTCCTTCTAGTGTAGCCGTAGTTAGGCCACC
ACTTCAAGAACTCTGTAGCACCGCCTACATACCTCGCTCTGCTAATCCTGTTACCAGTGGCTGCTGCCAG
TGGCGATAAGTCGTGTCTTACCGGGTTGGACTCAAGACGATAGTTACCGGATAAGGCGCAGCGGTCGGGC
TGAACGGGGGGTTCGTGCACACAGCCCAGCTTGGAGCGAACGACCTACACCGAACTGAGATACCTACAGC
GTGAGCTATGAGAAAGCGCCACGCTTCCCGAAGGGAGAAAGGCGGACAGGTATCCGGTAAGCGGCAGGGT
CGGAACAGGAGAGCGCACGAGGGAGCTTCCAGGGGGAAACGCCTGGTATCTTTATAGTCCTGTCGGGTTT
CGCCACCTCTGACTTGAGCGTCGATTTTTGTGATGCTCGTCAGGGGGGCGGAGCCTATGGAAAAACGCCA
GCAACGCGGCCTTTTTACGGTTCCTGGCCTTTTGCTGGCCTTTTGCTCACATGTTCTTTCCTGCGTTATC
CCCTGATTCTGTGGATAACCGTATTACCGCCTTTGAGTGAGCTGATACCGCTCGCCGCAGCCGAACGACC
GAGCGCAGCGAGTCAGTGAGCGAGGAAGCGGAAGAGCGCCTGATGCGGTATTTTCTCCTTACGCATCTGT
GCGGTATTTCACACCGCAATGGTGCACTCTCAGTACAATCTGCTCTGATGCCGCATAGTTAAGCCAGTAT
ACACTCCGCTATCGCTACGTGACTGGGTCATGGCTGCGCCCCGACACCCGCCAACACCCGCTGACGCGCC
CTGACGGGCTTGTCTGCTCCCGGCATCCGCTTACAGACAAGCTGTGACCGTCTCCGGGAGCTGCATGTGT
CAGAGGTTTTCACCGTCATCACCGAAACGCGCGAGGCAGCTGCGGTAAAGCTCATCAGCGTGGTCGTGAA
GCGATTCACAGATGTCTGCCTGTTCATCCGCGTCCAGCTCGTTGAGTTTCTCCAGAAGCGTTAATGTCTG
GCTTCTGATAAAGCGGGCCATGTTAAGGGCGGTTTTTTCCTGTTTGGTCACTGATGCCTCCGTGTAAGGG
GGATTTCTGTTCATGGGGGTAATGATACCGATGAAACGAGAGAGGATGCTCACGATACGGGTTACTGATG
ATGAACATGCCCGGTTACTGGAACGTTGTGAGGGTAAACAACTGGCGGTATGGATGCGGCGGGACCAGAG
AAAAATCACTCAGGGTCAATGCCAGCGCTTCGTTAATACAGATGTAGGTGTTCCACAGGGTAGCCAGCAG
CATCCTGCGATGCAGATCCGGAACATAATGGTGCAGGGCGCTGACTTCCGCGTTTCCAGACTTTACGAAA
CACGGAAACCGAAGACCATTCATGTTGTTGCTCAGGTCGCAGACGTTTTGCAGCAGCAGTCGCTTCACGT
TCGCTCGCGTATCGGTGATTCATTCTGCTAACCAGTAAGGCAACCCCGCCAGCCTAGCCGGGTCCTCAAC
GACAGGAGCACGATCATGCGCACCCGTGGGGCCGCCATGCCGGCGATAATGGCCTGCTTCTCGCCGAAAC
GTTTGGTGGCGGGACCAGTGACGAAGGCTTGAGCGAGGGCGTGCAAGATTCCGAATACCGCAAGCGACAG
GCCGATCATCGTCGCGCTCCAGCGAAAGCGGTCCTCGCCGAAAATGACCCAGAGCGCTGCCGGCACCTGT
CCTACGAGTTGCATGATAAAGAAGACAGTCATAAGTGCGGCGACGATAGTCATGCCCCGCGCCCACCGGA
AGGAGCTGACTGGGTTGAAGGCTCTCAAGGGCATCGGTCGAGATCCCGGTGCCTAATGAGTGAGCTAACT
TACATTAATTGCGTTGCGCTCACTGCCCGCTTTCCAGTCGGGAAACCTGTCGTGCCAGCTGCATTAATGA
ATCGGCCAACGCGCGGGGAGAGGCGGTTTGCGTATTGGGCGCCAGGGTGGTTTTTCTTTTCACCAGTGAG
ACGGGCAACAGCTGATTGCCCTTCACCGCCTGGCCCTGAGAGAGTTGCAGCAAGCGGTCCACGCTGGTTT
GCCCCAGCAGGCGAAAATCCTGTTTGATGGTGGTTAACGGCGGGATATAACATGAGCTGTCTTCGGTATC
GTCGTATCCCACTACCGAGATGTCCGCACCAACGCGCAGCCCGGACTCGGTAATGGCGCGCATTGCGCCC
AGCGCCATCTGATCGTTGGCAACCAGCATCGCAGTGGGAACGATGCCCTCATTCAGCATTTGCATGGTTT
GTTGAAAACCGGACATGGCACTCCAGTCGCCTTCCCGTTCCGCTATCGGCTGAATTTGATTGCGAGTGAG
ATATTTATGCCAGCCAGCCAGACGCAGACGCGCCGAGACAGAACTTAATGGGCCCGCTAACAGCGCGATT
TGCTGGTGACCCAATGCGACCAGATGCTCCACGCCCAGTCGCGTACCGTCTTCATGGGAGAAAATAATAC
TGTTGATGGGTGTCTGGTCAGAGACATCAAGAAATAACGCCGGAACATTAGTGCAGGCAGCTTCCACAGC
AATGGCATCCTGGTCATCCAGCGGATAGTTAATGATCAGCCCACTGACGCGTTGCGCGAGAAGATTGTGC
ACCGCCGCTTTACAGGCTTCGACGCCGCTTCGTTCTACCATCGACACCACCACGCTGGCACCCAGTTGAT
CGGCGCGAGATTTAATCGCCGCGACAATTTGCGACGGCGCGTGCAGGGCCAGACTGGAGGTGGCAACGCC
AATCAGCAACGACTGTTTGCCCGCCAGTTGTTGTGCCACGCGGTTGGGAATGTAATTCAGCTCCGCCATC
GCCGCTTCCACTTTTTCCCGCGTTTTCGCAGAAACGTGGCTGGCCTGGTTCACCACGCGGGAAACGGTCT
GATAAGAGACACCGGCATACTCTGCGACATCGTATAACGTTACTGGTTTCACATTCACCACCCTGAATTG
ACTCTCTTCCGGGCGCTATCATGCCATACCGCGAAAGGTTTTGCGCCATTCGATGGTGTCCGGGATCTCG
ACGCTCTCCCTTATGCGACTCCTGCATTAGGAAGCAGCCCAGTAGTAGGTTGAGGCCGTTGAGCACCGCC
GCCGCAAGGAATGGTGCATGCAAGGAGATGGCGCCCAACAGTCCCCCGGCCACGGGGCCTGCCACCATAC
CCACGCCGAAACAAGCGCTCATGAGCCCGAAGTGGCGAGCCCGATCTTCCCCATCGGTGATGTCGGCGAT
ATAGGCGCCAGCAACCGCACCTGTGGCGCCGGTGATGCCGGCCACGATGCGTCCGGCGTAGAGGATCGAG
ATCGATCTCGATCCCGCGAAATTAATACGACTCACTATAGGGGAATTGTGAGCGGATAACAATTCCCCTC
TAGAAATAATTTTGTTTAACTTTAAGAAGGAGATATACATATGCTGCTGCTGCTGCTGCTGAAAGATCCA
ACCCCGCCAACCACCCCAACGCCACCGACGACCCCGACGCCGACCCCAGAATTCCAGTACATCGTGGTCC
TCAAGGAAGGCACCCAGAGCGCCCTGAGCGCCCAGAGCGCCGGCGGCCTGATCGGCAGCCTGGGTCTGGA
CCCGCAGGGCATCACGGTCCTGAGCGTGTACGGTCAGGCCATTGAGGGCTTCGCCGCCAAGCTCAGCGCC
CAGAACCTGGAGAAGGTGCGCGCCAACGCGAACGTCGCCTACGTCGAGCAGGACGGCATGATGTACGCCT
CCGCGCTGGCTGAAGGCACGCGCATTTTTGATCCGGTCACGGGCACGACGCACCGCATTGAAGATGTTGT
TGATGGCCGCAAGCCGATTCATGTGGTTGCGGCCGCAAAAGATGGCACCCTGCACGCCCGTCCGGTCGTG
AGTTGGTTTGATCAGGGTACGCGTGACGTCATTGGTCTGCGTATCGCGGGCGGTGCAATTCTGTGGGCAA
CCCCGGATCATAAAGTGCTGACGGAATATGGCTGGCGTGCTGCGGGTGAACTGCGTAAGGGTGACCGTGT
TGCACAGCCGCGTCGCTTTGATGGCTTCGGTGACAGCGCACCGATTCCGGCTCGCGTTCAAGCCCTGGCA
GATGCTCTGGATGACAAGTTCCTGCACGACATGCTGGCGGAAGAACTGCGTTACTCTGTTATCCGCGAAG
TCCTGCCGACCCGTCGCGCCCGCACGTTTGGTCTGGAAGTGGAAGAACTGCATACCCTGGTTGCGGAAGG
CGTTGTGGTTCATAACGCTGTGCACAGCAAAACCCCGGATATCCTGGGCACCACCGGCAAAAACAACCTG
AACCAGGCGTACAAAAAATACTTCGATACCAAAGGTGACGGCAAAGGCGGCTCCCTGTTCCACTACATGA
AAGATGGCAGCGCGTACATCGCGAGCACCACCGATGATAACCTGGGCAACGGTTACTATTCTGTGAAAAC
CGAAGGCATGTCCTATGGCATGATGATCACCTTGCAGATGAACGATGAATATAAATTCCAGAAACTGTGG
GATTTCGTTCGTAAATACATGCGTCACTCTGATCGTAACGATTCTCTGTACGGCTACCATTCCTGGCACA
TGAAAACCAACGGTAGCGACGTTCAGACCATCGATCAGAACGTTGCTTCTGATGGTGAAGTTTGGTTCGC
GGCGGCGCTGATGATGGCGAGCGGCCGTTGGGGTGATAAAAAATACCCGTATGATTACAAAGCGCGTGCG
CAGGACATGCTGGATGCACTGGCGGGTGACGGTGAATACGCAAACACCGGTAAAGAATCTCGTGTTTTCA
TCAAAAACAGCAAAGATCAGCGTTACGCGATGGTTCGTTTCGGTCCGTACGTAAACTGGACCGATCCGTC
TTACCATGTTCCGGCGTTCTTCGAACTGTTCGCGAAAAGCGCGAAATCTAGCCAGCAGTACTTCTGGAAA
GATGCGGCTAACAAAAGCCGTACCTACCTGTCTGAAACCACCTTTAAAAGCGTGCTGAACAACGGTAGCA
CCGTTACCAACGCAGCGACCGGCCTGTTCCCGGATGAAGCAGGTTTCGATGGTGTGTCTGATGCGGCACA
CAGCTCTACCGAAACCGATCGTAACTTCAGCTACGATGCGTGGCGTACCGTTAGCCACATCGCAATGGAT
CACACCCTGTGGTCCTCTGCTGATAACGCGTACCGTGCAAGCGAACAGAAAGCGGTGAACAAATTCCTGA
CCTTCATGAAACGTGAAAACTACGGTCGTACCGCGCACGAATACACCCTGAACGGCACCGCGGTTAAAAA
AGGCTCTCCGGTTGGTCTGATCGCGGCGAACGCGGGTGGCGCGACCGCGGCGAGCGATGCATCTCTGCGT
ACCGGTTTCGCAAACGCGTTCAACAGCACCTACATCCCGGAAGATTACTACGGCTCTTGCCTGTACATGC
TGAACAGCCTGGTTGCGAACGGTAAATTCGCGATGTACCTGCCGTGACTCGAGCACCACCACCACCACCA
CTGAGATCCGGCTGCTAACAAAGCCCGAAAGGAAGCTGAGTTGGCTGCTGCCACCGCTGAGCAATAACTA
GCATAACCCCTTGGGGCCTCTAAACGGGTCTTGAGGGGTTTTTTGCTGAAAGGAGGAACTATATCCGGAT
